>Addgene plasmid #35127 | pAG26 | depositor full sequence | sequence record 83379 | pAG26 sequence 6579 bps
TCGCGCGTTTCGGTGATGACGGTGAAAACCTCTGACACATGCAGCTCCCGGAGACGGTCACAGCTTGTCT
GTAAGCGGATGCCGGGAGCAGACAAGCCCGTCAGGGCGCGTCAGCGGGTGTTGGCGGGTGTCGGGGCTGG
CTTAACTATGCGGCATCAGAGCAGATTGTACTGAGAGTGCACCACGCTTTTCAATTCAATTCATCATTTT
TTTTTTATTCTTTTTTTTGATTTCGGTTTCTTTGAAATTTTTTTGATTCGGTAATCTCCGAACAGAAGGA
AGAACGAAGGAAGGAGCACAGACTTAGATTGGTATATATACGCATATGTAGTGTTGAAGAAACATGAAAT
TGCCCAGTATTCTTAACCCAACTGCACAGAACAAAAACCTGCAGGAAACGAAGATAAATCATGTCGAAAG
CTACATATAAGGAACGTGCTGCTACTCATCCTAGTCCTGTTGCTGCCAAGCTATTTAATATCATGCACGA
AAAGCAAACAAACTTGTGTGCTTCATTGGATGTTCGTACCACCAAGGAATTACTGGAGTTAGTTGAAGCA
TTAGGTCCCAAAATTTGTTTACTAAAAACACATGTGGATATCTTGACTGATTTTTCCATGGAGGGCACAG
TTAAGCCGCTAAAGGCATTATCCGCCAAGTACAATTTTTTACTCTTCGAAGACAGAAAATTTGCTGACAT
TGGTAATACAGTCAAATTGCAGTACTCTGCGGGTGTATACAGAATAGCAGAATGGGCAGACATTACGAAT
GCACACGGTGTGGTGGGCCCAGGTATTGTTAGCGGTTTGAAGCAGGCGGCAGAAGAAGTAACAAAGGAAC
CTAGAGGCCTTTTGATGTTAGCAGAATTGTCATGCAAGGGCTCCCTATCTACTGGAGAATATACTAAGGG
TACTGTTGACATTGCGAAGAGCGACAAAGATTTTGTTATCGGCTTTATTGCTCAAAGAGACATGGGTGGA
AGAGATGAAGGTTACGATTGGTTGATTATGACACCCGGTGTGGGTTTAGATGACAAGGGAGACGCATTGG
GTCAACAGTATAGAACCGTGGATGATGTGGTCTCTACAGGATCTGACATTATTATTGTTGGAAGAGGACT
ATTTGCAAAGGGAAGGGATGCTAAGGTAGAGGGTGAACGTTACAGAAAAGCAGGCTGGGAAGCATATTTG
AGAAGATGCGGCCAGCAAAACTAAAAAACTGTATTATAAGTAAATGCATGTATACTAAACTCACAAATTA
GAGCTTCAATTTAATTATATCAGTTATTACCCTGCGGTGTGAAATACCGCACAGATGCGTAAGGAGAAAA
TACCGCATCAGGAAATTGTAAACGTTAATATTTTGTTAAAATTCGCGTTAAATTTTTGTTAAATCAGCTC
ATTTTTTAACCAATAGGCCGAAATCGGCAAAATCCCTTATAAATCAAAAGAATAGACCGAGATAGGGT
[37 nt withheld, positions 1469-1505]
AAAGAACGTGGACTCCAACGTCAAAGG
[49 nt withheld, positions 1533-1581]
T
[91 nt withheld, positions 1583-1673]
G
[124 nt withheld, positions 1675-1798]
CGCGCCATTCGCCATTCAGGCTGCGCAACTGTTGGGAAGGGCGATCGGTGCGGGCCTCTTCGCTATTACG
CCAGCTGGCGAAGGGGGGATGTGCTGCAAGGCGATTAAGTTGGGTAACGCCAGGGTTTTCCCAGTCACGA
CGTTGTAAAACGACGGCCAGTGAATTGTAATACGACTCACTATAGGGCGAATTGGAGCTCCACCGCGGTG
GCGGCCGCATAGGCCACTAGTGGATCTGATATCATCGATGAATTCGAGCTCGTTTTCGACACTGGATGGC
GGCGTTAGTATCGAATCGACAGCAGTATAGCGACCAGCATTCACATACGATTGACGCATGATATTACTTT
CTGCGCACTTAACTTCGCATCTGGGCAGATGATGTCGAGGCGAAAAAAAATATAAATCACGCTAACATTT
GATTAAAATAGAACAACTACAATATAAAAAAACTATACAAATGACAAGTTCTTGAAAACAAGAATCTTTT
TATTGTCAGTACTGATTATTCCTTTGCCCTCGGACGAGTGCTGGGGCGTCGGTTTCCACTATCGGCGAGT
ACTTCTACACAGCCATCGGTCCAGACGGCCGCGCTTCTGCGGGCGATTTGTGTACGCCCGACAGTCCCGG
CTCCGGATCGGACGATTGCGTCGCATCGACCCTGCGCCCAAGCTGCATCATCGAAATTGCCGTCAACCAA
GCTCTGATAGAGTTGGTCAAGACCAATGCGGAGCATATACGCCCGGAGCCGCGGCGATCCTGCAAGCTCC
GGATGCCTCCGCTCGAAGTAGCGCGTCTGCTGCTCCATACAAGCCAACCACGGCCTCCAGAAGAAGATGT
TGGCGACCTCGTATTGGGAATCCCCGAACATCGCCTCGCTCCAGTCAATGACCGCTGTTATGCGGCCATT
GTCCGTCAGGACATTGTTGGAGCCGAAATCCGCGTGCACGAGGTGCCGGACTTCGGGGCAGTCCTCGGCC
CAAAGCATCAGCTCATCGAGAGCCTGCGCGACGGACGCACTGACGGTGTCGTCCATCACAGTTTGCCAGT
GATACACATGGGGATCAGCAATCGCGCATATGAAATCACGCCATGTAGTGTATTGACCGATTCCTTGCGG
TCCGAATGGGCCGAACCCGCTCGTCTGGCTAAGATCGGCCGCAGCGATCGCATCCATGGCCTCCGCGACC
GGCTGCAGAACAGCGGGCAGTTCGGTTTCAGGCAGGTCTTGCAACGTGACACCCTGTGCACGGCGGGAGA
TGCAATAGGTCAGGCTCTCGCTGAATTCCCCAATGTCAAGCACTTCCGGAATCGGGAGCGCGGCCGATGC
AAAGTGCCGATAAACATAACGATCTTTGTAGAAACCATCGGCGCAGCTATTTACCCGCAGGACATATCCA
CGCCCTCCTACATCGAAGCTGAAAGCACGAGATTCTTCGCCCTCCGAGAGCTGCATCAGGTCGGAGACGC
TGTCGAACTTTTCGATCAGAAACTTCTCGACAGACGTCGCGGTGAGTTCAGGCTTTTTACCCATGGTTGT
TTATGTTCGGATGTGATGTGAGAACTGTATCCTAGCAAGATTTTAAAAGGAAGTATATGAAAGAAGAACC
TCAGTGGCAAATCCTAACCTTTTATATTTCTCTACAGGGGCGCGGCGTGGGGACAATTCAACGCGTCTGT
GAGGGGAGCGTTTCCCTGCTCGCAGGTCTGCAGCGAGGAGCCGTAATTTTTGCTTCGCGCCGTGCGGCCA
TCAAAATGTATGGATGCAAATGATTATACATGGGGATGTATGGGCTAAATGTACGGGCGACAGTCACATC
ATGCCCCTGAGCTGCGCACGTCAAGACTGTCAAGGAGGGTATTCTGGGCCTCCATGTCGCTGGCCGGGTG
ACCCGGCGGGGACAAGGCAAGCTAAACAGATCTGGCGCGCCTTAATTAACCCGGGGATCCGTCGACCTGC
AGCGTACGAAGCTTCAGCTGGCGGCCGCTCTAGCCAGCTTTTGTTCCCTTTAGTGAGGGTTAATTCCGAG
CTTGGCGTAATCATGGTCATAGCTGTTTCCTGTGTGAAATTGTTATCCGCTCACAATTCCACACAACATA
GGAGCCGGAAGCATAAAGTGTAAAGCCTGGGGTGCCTAATGAGTGAGGTAACTCACATTAATTGCGTTGC
GCTCACTGCCCGCTTTCCAGTCGGGAAACCTGTCGTGCCAGCTGCATTAATGAATCGGCCAACGCGCGGG
GAGAGGCGGTTTGCGTATTGGGCGCTCTTCCGCTTCCTCGCTCACTGACTCGCTGCGCTCGGTCGTTCGG
CTGCGGCGAGCGGTATCAGCTCACTCAAAGGCGGTAATACGGTTATCCACAGAATCAGGGGATAACGCAG
GAAAGAACATGTGAGCAAAAGGCCAGCAAAAGGCCAGGAACCGTAAAAAGGCCGCGTTGCTGGCGTTTTT
CCATAGGCTCGGCCCCCCTGACGAGCATCACAAAAATCGACGCTCAAGTCAGAGGTGGCGAAACCCGACA
GGACTATAAAGATACCAGGCGTTCCCCCCTGGAAGCTCCCTCGTGCGCTCTCCTGTTCCGACCCTGCCGC
TTACCGGATACCTGTCCGCCTTTCTCCCTTCGGGAAGCGTGGCGCTTTCTCAATGCTCACGCTGTAGGTA
TCTCAGTTCGGTGTAGGTCGTTCGCTCCAAGCTGGGCTGTGTGCACGAACCCCCCGTTCAGCCCGACCGC
TGCGCCTTATCCGGTAACTATCGTCTTGAGTCCAACCCGGTAAGACACGACTTATCGCCACTGGCAGCAG
CCACTGGTAACAGGATTAGCAGAGCGAGGTATGTAGGCGGTGCTACAGAGTTCTTGAAGTGGTGGCCTAA
CTACGGCTACACTAGAAGGACAGTATTTGGTATCTGCGCTCTGCTGAAGCCAGTTACCTTCGGAAAAAGA
GTTGGTAGCTCTTGATCCGGCAAACAAACCACCGCTGGTAGCGGTGGTTTTTTTGTTTGCAAGCAGCAGA
TTACGCGCAGAAAAAAAGGATCTCAAGAAGATCCTTTGATCTTTTCTACGGGGTCTGACGCTCAGTGGAA
CGAAAACTCACGTTAAGGGATTTTGGTCATGAGATTATCAAAAAGGATCTTCACCTAGATCCTTTTAAAT
TAAAAATGAAGTTTTAAATCAATCTAAAGTATATATGAGTAAACTTGGTCTGACAGTTACCAATGCTTAA
TCAGTGAGGCACCTATCTCAGCGATCTGTCTATTTCGTTCATCCATAGTTGCCTGACTGCCCGTCGTGTA
GATAACTACGATACGGGAGGGCTTACCATCTGGCCCCAGTGCTGCAATGATACCGCGAGACCCACGCTCA
CCGGCTCCAGATTTATCAGCAATAAACCAGCCAGCCGGAAGGGCCGAGCGCAGAAGTGGTCCTGCAACTT
TATCCGCCTCCATCCAGTCTATTAATTGTTGCCGGGAAGCTAGAGTAAGTAGTTCGCCAGTTAATAGTTT
GCGCAACGTTGTTGCCATTGCTACAGGCATCGTGGTGTCACGCTCGTCGTTTGGTATGGCTTCATTCAGC
TCCGGTTCCCAACGATCAAGGCGAGTTACATGATCCCCCATGTTGTGAAAAAAAGCGGTTAGCTCCTTCG
GTCCTCCGATCGTTGTCAGAAGTAAGTTGGCCGCAGTGTTATCACTCATGGTTATGGCAGCACTGCATAA
TTCTCTTACTGTCATGCCATCCGTAAGATGCTTTTCTGTGACTGGTGAGTACTCAACCAAGTCATTCTGA
GAATAGTGTATGCGGCGACCGAGTTGCTCTTGCCCGGCGTCAATACGGGATAATACCGCGCCACATAGCA
GAACTTTAAAAGTGCTCATCATTGGAAAACGTTCTTCGGGGCGAAAACTCTCAAGGATCTTACCGCTGTT
GAGATCCAGTTCGATGTAACCCACTCGTGCACCCAACTGATCTTCAGCATCTTTTACTTTCACCAGCGTT
TCTGGGTGAGCAAAAACAGGAAGGCAAAATGCCGCAAAAAAGGGAATAAGGGCGACACGGAAATGTTGAA
TACTCATACTCTTCCTTTTTCAATATTATTGAAGCATTTATCAGGGTTATTGTCTCATGAGCGGATACAT
ATTTGAATGTATTTAGAAAAATAAACAAATAGGGGTTCCGCGCACATTTCCCCGAAAAGTGCCACCTGGG
TCCTTTTCATCACGTGCTATAAAAATAATTATAATTTAAATTTTTTAATATAAATATATAAATTAAAAAT
AGAAAGTAAAAAAAGAAATTAAAGAAAAAATAGTTTTTGTTTTCCGAAGATGTAAAAGACTCTAGGGGGA
TCGCCAACAAATACTACCTTTTATCTTGCTCTTCCTGCTCTCAGGTATTAATGCCGAATTGTTTCATCTT
GTCTGTGTAGAAGACCACACACGAAAATCCTGTGATTTTACATTTTACTTATCGTTAATCGAATGTATAT
CTATTTAATCTGCTTTTCTTGTCTAATAAATATATATGTAAAGTACGCTTTTTGTTGAAATTTTTTAAAC
CTTTGTTTATTTTTTTTTCTTCATTCCGTAACTCTTCTACCTTCTTTATTTACTTTCTAAAATCCAAATA
CAAAACATAAAAATAAATAAACACAGAGTAAATTCCCAAATTATTCCATCATTAAAAGATACGAGGCGCG
TGTAAGTTACAGGCAAGCGATCCGTCCTAAGAAACCATTATTATCATGACATTAACCTATAAAAATAGGC
GTATCACGAGGCCCTTTCGTC
Features (pLannotate 1.2.2; 19 found; start..end, strand, type, name):
    137..184     +  misc_feature   bom (fragment): basis of mobility region from pBR322
    195..410     +  promoter       URA3 promoter: S. cerevisiae URA3
    411..1214    +  CDS            URA3: orotidine-5'-phosphate decarboxylase, required for uracil biosynthesis; S. cerevisiae URA3; yeast auxotrophic marker, counterselectable with 5-fluoroorotic acid (5-FOA)
   1293..1342    +  misc_feature   bom (fragment): basis of mobility region from pBR322
   1343..1798    -  rep_origin     f1 ori (sequence partly withheld): f1 bacteriophage origin of replication; arrow indicates direction of (+) strand synthesis
   1806..1963    -  CDS            lacZα (fragment): LacZα fragment of β-galactosidase; lacZ fragment
   1966..1984    +  promoter       T7 promoter: promoter for bacteriophage T7 RNA polymerase
   1993..2016    +  misc_feature   MCS (fragment): pBluescript multiple cloning site
   2101..3676    -  gene           hphMX6: yeast selectable marker conferring hygromycin resistance
   3805..3823    -  promoter       T3 promoter: promoter for bacteriophage T3 RNA polymerase
   3868..3884    -  protein_bind   lac operator: The lac repressor binds to the lac operator to inhibit transcription in E. coli. This inhibition can be relieved by adding lactose or isopropyl-β-D-thiogalactopyranoside (IPTG). lac repressor encoded by lacI
   3892..3922    -  promoter       lac promoter: promoter for the E. coli lac operon
   3937..3958    -  protein_bind   CAP binding site: CAP binding activates transcription in the presence of cAMP. E. coli catabolite activator protein
   3971..4063    -  CDS            lacI (fragment): lac repressor; lacI; The lac repressor binds to the lac operator to inhibit transcription in E. coli. This inhibition can be relieved by adding lactose or isopropyl-β-D-thiogalactopyranoside (IPTG).
   4246..4834    -  rep_origin     ori: high-copy-number ColE1/pMB1/pBR322/pUC origin of replication
   5005..5865    -  CDS            AmpR: β-lactamase; bla; confers resistance to ampicillin, carbenicillin, and related antibiotics
   5866..5970    -  promoter       AmpR promoter: bla
   6007..6510    +  misc_feature   CEN/ARS: S. cerevisiae CEN6 centromere fused to an autonomously replicating sequence
   6579..35      +  CDS            rop (fragment) (across the origin): Rop protein, which maintains plasmids at low copy number; rop
