[The description below was written by a language model from this plasmid's Addgene catalogue record and pLannotate feature annotations shown in this document.]
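Description:
pAG26 is a yeast–E. coli shuttle plasmid built on the pRS316 backbone, a centromeric vector for Saccharomyces cerevisiae. In bacteria it replicates from a high-copy ColE1/pUC-type origin and is selected with ampicillin through the AmpR (β-lactamase) gene and its promoter. An f1 origin is also present, which allows single-stranded DNA production with helper phage. In yeast, the CEN6 centromere fused to an autonomously replicating sequence (CEN/ARS) lets the plasmid replicate and segregate stably at low copy. URA3, with its own promoter, serves as the auxotrophic transformation marker and can be counterselected with 5-fluoroorotic acid.

The payload is the hphMX hygromycin resistance cassette, annotated as hphMX6. It lies in the pBluescript-derived polylinker region in reverse orientation, between the T7 and T3 promoters, and it interrupts the lacZα reporter, of which only a fragment remains alongside the lac promoter, operator and CAP site. The cassette carries the hph gene from Klebsiella pneumoniae, which encodes hygromycin B phosphotransferase and makes transformed yeast resistant to hygromycin B. The promoter and terminator driving hph are not annotated separately in the feature table. MX-type cassettes conventionally use heterologous fungal regulatory sequences.

The plasmid comes from a series of dominant drug resistance cassettes developed for gene disruption in S. cerevisiae. The record contrasts it with the related pAG32 and pAG34, noting that pAG26 has the elements needed for maintenance as a centromeric plasmid. It therefore provides an episomal vector with both dominant (hygromycin B) and auxotrophic (URA3) selection.
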