Addgene plasmid #35127: pAG26
Depositing lab: John McCusker. Depositing organization: Duke University. Publication: Three new dominant drug resistance cassettes for gene disruption in Saccharomyces cerevisiae. Goldstein AL, McCusker JH. Yeast. 1999 Oct;15(14):1541-53. 10.1002/(SICI)1097-0061(199910)15:14<1541::AID-YEA476>3.0.CO;2-K PubMed 10514571.
Backbone
  Vector backbone: pRS 316
  Modifications to backbone: Transformed E.coli cells are resistant to ampicillin. The plasmid contains the hph gene from Klebsiella pneumoniae encoding hygromycin B phosphotransferase and confers resistance to the antibiotic hygromycin B of transformed yeasts. In contrast to pAG32 and pAG34 this plasmid contains the elements to maintain the centromeric plasmid. Transformation marker is the URA3 gene.
  Vector type: Yeast replicating
  Selectable markers: Hygromycin B
Growth in bacteria
  Bacterial resistance: Ampicillin, 100 μg/mL
  Growth temperature: 37°C
  Growth strain: DH5alpha
  Copy number: High Copy
Gene/Insert
  Gene/Insert name: hph
  Species: Klebsiella pneumoniae
Terms and licenses: Academic/Nonprofit Terms; Industry Terms: Not Available to Industry
How to cite: pAG26 was a gift from John McCusker (Addgene plasmid # 35127 ; http://n2t.net/addgene:35127 ; RRID:Addgene_35127)
