>Addgene plasmid #35127 | pAG26 | addgene partial sequence | sequence record 52351 | M13pUC-Fwd 5'-CCCAGTCACGACGTTGTAAAACG-3'
TACGACTCACTATAGGGCGAATTGGAGCTCCACCGCGGTGGCGGCCGCATAGGCCACTAGTGGATCTGAT
ATCATCGATGAATTCGAGCTCGTTTTCGACACTGGATGGCGGCGTTAGTATCGAATCGACAGCAGTATAG
CGACCAGCATTCACATACGATTGACGCATGATATTACTTTCTGCGCACTTAACTTCGCATCTGGGCAGAT
GATGTCGAGGCGAAAAAAAATATAAATCACGCTAACATTTGATTAAAATAGAACAACTACAATATAAAAA
AACTATACAAATGACAAGTTCTTGAAAACAAGAATCTTTTTATTGTCAGTACTGATTATTCCTTTGCCCT
CGGACGAGTGCTGGGGCGTCGGTTTCCACTATCGGCGAGTACTTCTACACAGCCATCGGTCCAGACGGCC
GCGCTTCTGCGGGCGATTTGTGTACGCCCGACAGTCCCGGCTCCGGATCGGACGATTGCGTCGCATCGAC
CCTGCGCCCAAGCTGCATCATCGAAATTGCCGTCAACCAAGCTCTGATAGAGTTGGTCAAGACCAATGCG
GAGCATATACGCCCGGAGCCGCGGCGATCCTGCAAGCTCCGGATGCCTCCGCTCGAAGTAGCGCGTCTGC
TGCTCCATACAAGCCAACCACGGCCTCCAGAAGAAGATGTTGGCGACCTCGTATTGGGAATCCCCGAACA
TCGCCTCGCTCCAGTCAATGACCGCTGTTATGCGGCCATTGTCCGTCAGGACATTGTTGGAGCCGAAATC
CGCGTGCACG
