>Addgene plasmid #35127 | pAG26 | addgene partial sequence | sequence record 52474 | Hygro-F 5'-gacggcaatttcgatgatg-3'
CGTCCGATCCGGAGCCGGGACTGTCGGGCGTACACAAATCGCCCGCAGAAGCGCGGCCGTCTGGACCGAT
GGCTGTGTAGAAGTACTCGCCGATAGTGGAAACCGACGCCCCAGCACTCGTCCGAGGGCAAAGGAATAAT
CAGTACTGACAATAAAAAGATTCTTGTTTTCAAGAACTTGTCATTTGTATAGTTTTTTTATATTGTAGTT
GTTCTATTTTAATCAAATGTTAGCGTGATTTATATTTTTTTTCGCCTCGACATCATCTGCCCAGATGCGA
AGTTAAGTGCGCAGAAAGTAATATCATGCGTCAATCGTATGTGAATGCTGGTCGCTATACTGCTGTCGAT
TCGATACTAACGCCGCCATCCAGTGTCGAAAACGAGCTCGAATTCATCGATGATATCAGATCCACTAGTG
GCCTATGCGGCCGCCACCGCGGTGGAGCTCCAATTCGCCCTATAGTGAGTCGTATTACAATTCACTGGCC
GTCGTTTTACAACGTCGTGACTGGGAAAACCCTGGCGTTACCCAACTTAATCGCCTTGCAGCACATCCCC
CTTTCGCCAGCTGGCGTAATAGCGAAGAGGCCCGCACCGATCGCCCTTCCCAACAGTTGCGCAGCCTGAA
TGGCGAATGG
[124 nt withheld, positions 641-764]
C
[91 nt withheld, positions 766-856]
A
[49 nt withheld, positions 858-906]
CCTTTGACGTTGGAGTCCAC
